>Addgene plasmid #173257 | RVD-AC10 | addgene full sequence | sequence record 353156 | Addgene NGS Result
GCCATAGTGACTGGCGATGCTGTCGGAATGGACGATATCCCGCAAGAGGCCCGGCAGTACCGGCATAACC
AAGCCTATGCCTACAGCATCCAGGGTGACGGTGCCGAGGATGACGATGAGCGCATTGTTAGATTTCATAC
ACGGTGCCTGACTGCGTTAGCAATTTAACTGTGATAAACTACCGCATTAAAGCTAATCGATGATAAGCTG
TCAAACATGAGAATTAATTCATGTTCTTTCCTGCGTTATCCCCTGATTCTGTGGATAACGCAGGAAAGAA
CATGTGAGCAAAAGGCCAGCAAAAGGCCAGGAACCGTAAAAAGGCCGCGTTGCTGGCGTTTTTCCATAGG
CTCCGCCCCCCTGACGAGCATCACAAAAATCGACGCTCAAGTCAGAGGTGGCGAAACCCGACAGGACTAT
AAAGATACCAGGCGTTTCCCCCTGGAAGCTCCCTCGTGCGCTCTCCTGTTCCGACCCTGCCGCTTACCGG
ATACCTGTCCGCCTTTCTCCCTTCGGGAAGCGTGGCGCTTTCTCATAGCTCACGCTGTAGGTATCTCAGT
TCGGTGTAGGTCGTTCGCTCCAAGCTGGGCTGTGTGCACGAACCCCCCGTTCAGCCCGACCGCTGCGCCT
TATCCGGTAACTATCGTCTTGAGTCCAACCCGGTAAGACACGACTTATCGCCACTGGCAGCAGCCACTGG
TAACAGGATTAGCAGAGCGAGGTATGTAGGCGGTGCTACAGAGTTCTTGAAGTGGTGGCCTAACTACGGC
TACACTAGAAGAACAGTATTTGGTATCTGCGCTCTGCTGAAGCCAGTTACCTTCGGAAAAAGAGTTGGTA
GCTCTTGATCCGGCAAACAAACCACCGCTGGTAGCGGTGGTTTTTTTGTTTGCAAGCAGCAGATTACGCG
CAGAAAAAAAGGATCTCAAGAAGATCCTTTGATCTTTTCTACGGGGTCTGACGCTCAGTGGAACGACGCG
TAACTCACGTTAAGGGATTTTGGTCATGGGTGGCTCGACCAGATATGGTCTCGCTCTAATATTGGTGGCA
AACAGGCTCTTGAGACGGTTCAGCGCCTCCTTCCAGTTCTCTGTCAAGCCCACGGACTCACCCCAGATCA
AGTTGTAGCGATTGCTAGTCATGACGGTGGCAAACAGGCTCTTGAAACCGTCCAACGCCTTCTACCAGTT
CTCTGTCAAGCCCACGGACTAACCCCAGCGCAAGTTGTAGCGATTGCGTCATGAGACCAGCTTTGGTCTA
GAGGAGGCATGATGATATATTTTTATCTTGTGCAATGTAACATCAGAGATTTTGAGACACGGGCCAGAGC
TGCCAGGAAACAGCTATGACCATGTAATACGACTCACTATAGGGGATATTTTATTTTCTCCCAATCAGGC
TTGATCCCCAGTAAGTCAAAAAATAGCTCGACATACTGTTCTTCCCCGATCAAGGGTTGGTTTGCGCATT
CACAGTTCTCCGCAAGAATTGATTGGCTCCAATTCTTGGAGTGGTGAATCCGTTAGCGAGGTGCCGCCGG
CTTCCATTCAGGTCGAGGTGGCCCGGCTCCATGCACCGCGACGCAACGCGGGGAGGCAGACAAGGTATAG
GGCGGCGCCTACAATCCATGCCAACCCGTTCCATGTGCTCGCCGAGGCGGCATAAATCGCCGTGACGATC
AGCGGTCCAATGATCGAAGTTAGGCTGGTAAGAGCCGCGAGCGATCCTTGAAGCTGTCCCTGATGGTCGT
CATCTACCTGCCTGGACAGCATGGCCTGCAACGCGGGCATCCCGATGCCGCCGGAAGCGAGAAGAATCAT
AATGGGGAAGGCCATCCAGCCTCGCGTCGCGAACGCCAGCAAGACGTAGCCCAGCGCGTCGGCCGCCATG
CCGGCGATAATGGCCTGCTTCTCGCCGAAACGTTTGGTGGCGGGACCAGTGACGAAGGCTTGAGCGAGGG
CGTGCAAGATTCCGAATACCGCAAGCGACAGGCCGATCATCGTCGCGCTCCAGCGAAAGCGGTCCTCGCC
GAAAATGACCCAGAGCGCTGCCGGCACCTGTCCTACGAGTTGCATGATAAAGAAGACAGTCATAAGTGCG
GCGACGATAGTCATGCCCCGCGCCCACCGGAAGGAGCTGACTGGGTTGAAGGCTCTCAAGGGCATGGGTC
GGCGCTCTCCCTTATGCGACTCCTGCATTAGGAAGCAGCCCAGTAGTAGGTTGAGGCCGTTGAGCACCGC
CGCCGCAAGGAATGGTGCATGTAAGGAGATGGCGCCCAACAGTCCCCCGGCCACGGGGCCTGCCACCATA
CCCACGCCGAAACAAGCGCTCATGAGCCCGAAGTGGCGAGCCCGATCTTCCCCATCGGTGATGTCGGCGA
TATAGGCGCCAGCAACCGCACCTGTGGCGCCGGTGATGCCGGCCACGATGCGTCCGGCGTAGAGAATCCA
CAGGACGGGTGTGGTCGCCATGATCGCGTAGTCGATAGTGGCTCCAAGTAGCGAAGCGAGCAGGACTGGG
CGGCGGCCAAAGCGGTCGGACAGTGCTCCGAGAACGGGTGCGCATAGAAATTGCATCAACGCATATAGCG
CTAGCAGCAC
Features (pLannotate 1.2.2; 6 found; start..end, strand, type, name):
    186..214     -  promoter       tet promoter: E. coli promoter for tetracycline efflux protein gene
    230..269     +  rep_origin     RSF ori (fragment): Plasmids containing the RSF 1030 origin of replication can be propagated in E. coli cells that contain additional plasmids with compatible origins.
    341..929     -  rep_origin     ori: high-copy-number ColE1/pMB1/pBR322/pUC origin of replication
   1355..1373    +  promoter       T7 promoter: promoter for bacteriophage T7 RNA polymerase
   1376..1450    -  CDS            KanR (fragment): aminoglycoside phosphotransferase; aphA-3; confers resistance to kanamycin
   1548..138     -  CDS            TcR (across the origin): tetracycline efflux protein; tet; confers resistance to tetracycline
