[The description below was written by a language model from this plasmid's Addgene catalogue record and pLannotate feature annotations shown in this document.]
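Description:
RVD-AC10 is a small (about 2.6 kb) bacterial module plasmid from a library built for one-step assembly of custom TALE repeat arrays. Such arrays serve as the DNA-binding domains of TALE-based tools, including DdCBEs, the DddA-derived cytosine base editors used for mitochondrial DNA editing. Its synthetic insert is a dimer of two TALE repeats carrying the repeat-variable diresidues NI and HD. By the standard TALE code these recognise A and C respectively, which matches the "AC" in the name. The unit is designated for position 10 of the assembled array. According to the depositor, the dimer was inserted at the TA cloning site of a tetracycline-resistant T vector. The record does not give the flanking sites or overhangs used to release and order the module during assembly, and the 5′ cloning site is listed as unknown.

The feature table annotates only backbone elements and does not mark the RVD insert itself. A high-copy ColE1/pUC-type origin supports replication in E. coli, and a tetracycline efflux gene (TcR), spanning the sequence numbering origin and driven by its tet promoter, provides selection. A T7 promoter is also present. Short fragments matching an RSF origin and a kanamycin resistance gene were detected, but at 40 and 75 nt they are most likely non-functional remnants or partial matches. There are no eukaryotic expression elements, so the plasmid serves purely as a donor of a repeat module. It is meant to be combined with other position-specific RVD plasmids and a suitable receiver vector to build full-length TALE arrays for DdCBE or other TALE fusion constructs.
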