Addgene plasmid #173257: RVD-AC10
Purpose: One-step assembly of custom RVD arrays to construct DdCBE, TALE, etc.
Depositing lab: Bin Shen. Depositing organization: Nanjing Medical University. Publication: Precision modeling of mitochondrial diseases in zebrafish via DdCBE-mediated mtDNA base editing. Guo J, Zhang X, Chen X, Sun H, Dai Y, Wang J, Qian X, Tan L, Lou X, Shen B. Cell Discov. 2021 Sep 3;7(1):78. doi: 10.1038/s41421-021-00307-9. PubMed 34480028.
Backbone
  Vector backbone: TetR T vector
  Vector type: Unspecified
Growth in bacteria
  Bacterial resistance: Tetracycline, 10 μg/mL
  Growth temperature: 37°C
  Growth strain: DH5alpha
  Copy number: High Copy
Gene/Insert
  Gene/Insert name: NI-HD dimer RVD at Position10
  Species: Synthetic
  Mutation: no
  Cloning method: Restriction Enzyme; 5′ cloning site Unknown (unknown if destroyed)
Terms and licenses: Academic/Nonprofit Terms; Industry Terms: Not Available to Industry
Depositor comments: RVD is inserted into TA site of TetR T vector
How to cite: RVD-AC10 was a gift from Bin Shen (Addgene plasmid # 173257 ; http://n2t.net/addgene:173257 ; RRID:Addgene_173257)
