>Addgene plasmid #173257 | RVD-AC10 | depositor partial sequence | sequence record 336212 | RVD flanked by two Bsa I sites
GGTCTCGCTCTAATATTGGTGGCAAACAGGCTCTTGAGACGGTTCAGCGCCTCCTTCCAGTTCTCTGTCA
AGCCCACGGACTCACCCCAGATCAAGTTGTAGCGATTGCTAGTCATGACGGTGGCAAACAGGCTCTTGAA
ACCGTCCAACGCCTTCTACCAGTTCTCTGTCAAGCCCACGGACTAACCCCAGCGCAAGTTGTAGCGATTG
CGTCATGAGACC
